Addgene plasmid #112984: mei-S332 5.6Kb genomic DNA in Casper4
Purpose: P element vector for transposon insertion of mei-S332 5.6Kb genomic DNA into Drosophila genome
Depositing lab: Terry Orr-Weaver. Depositing organization: Whitehead Institute for Biomedical Research. Publication: Mei-S332, a Drosophila protein required for sister-chromatid cohesion, can localize to meiotic centromere regions. Kerrebrock AW, Moore DP, Wu JS, Orr-Weaver TL. Cell. 1995 Oct 20;83(2):247-56. 0092-8674(95)90166-3 PubMed 7585942.
Backbone
  Vector backbone: pCaSpeR4
  Vector type: P insertion vector
Growth in bacteria
  Bacterial resistance: Ampicillin, 100 μg/mL
  Growth temperature: 37°C
  Growth strain: DH5alpha
  Copy number: High Copy
Gene/Insert
  Gene/Insert name: mei-S332 (Sgo)
  Species: D. melanogaster (fly)
  Entrez Gene: mei-S332 (a.k.a. Dmel_CG5303, BEST:LD13774, CG5303, Dmel\CG5303, MEI-S322, MEI-S332, Mei-S332, Mei-S332/Shugoshin, MeiS332, mei-S322, mei-s332, meiS322, meiS332)
  Tag / fusion protein: GFP (N terminal on insert)
  Cloning method: Restriction Enzyme; 5′ cloning site KpnI (unknown if destroyed); 3′ cloning site KpnI (unknown if destroyed)
Terms and licenses: Academic/Nonprofit Terms; Industry Terms: Not Available to Industry
How to cite: mei-S332 5.6Kb genomic DNA in Casper4 was a gift from Terry Orr-Weaver (Addgene plasmid # 112984 ; http://n2t.net/addgene:112984 ; RRID:Addgene_112984)
