[The description below was written by a language model from this plasmid's Addgene catalogue record and pLannotate feature annotations shown in this document.]
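Description:
mei-S332 5.6Kb genomic DNA in Casper4 is a P element transformation vector built on the pCaSpeR4 backbone for inserting a genomic fragment of the Drosophila melanogaster mei-S332 locus into the fly genome. In bacteria the 13.5 kb plasmid is maintained at high copy through a ColE1/pUC-type origin and selected with ampicillin via the bla gene and its native promoter. Short remnants of the pBR322 bom and rop regions are also annotated in the backbone.

The transposable unit is delimited by the P element 5' and 3' ends, which are recognised by P transposase supplied from a separate source so that everything between them is mobilised into the germline genome. Within these ends lies mini-white, a shortened version of the white eye-colour gene lacking part of its first intron, which serves as the visible marker for transformants in a white mutant background. Also within the ends is the genomic insert, cloned at KpnI sites. The feature table identifies two adjacent mei-S332 coding fragments, consistent with exons separated by a small intron. No separate heterologous promoter is annotated, so expression presumably depends on regulatory sequences within the genomic fragment, although the record does not say this explicitly. mei-S332 encodes the fly Shugoshin protein, which protects centromeric sister-chromatid cohesion in meiosis and mitosis. A short hit to mouse Golga2 within the insert is probably a similarity match to flanking fly sequence.

The catalogue lists an N-terminal GFP tag, but no GFP feature is annotated in the sequenced record, so the tag's presence is uncertain. The construct is suited to generating transgenic flies carrying mei-S332, for example for rescue or functional studies.
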