Features (pLannotate 1.2.2; 14 found; start..end, strand, type, name):
      1..589     +  rep_origin     ori: high-copy-number ColE1/pMB1/pBR322/pUC origin of replication
    595..823     +  CDS            mini-white (fragment): Drosophila white gene eye color pigment; white; This is a modified version of the white gene lacking part of the first intron.
    824..1409    +  misc_feature   P element 5' end: No description available
   1420..5539    -  gene           mini-white: white; This modified version of the white gene lacks part of the first intron.
   6829..7311    +  CDS            mei-S332 (fragment): SGO1_DROME - Experimental evidence at protein level: Swiss-Prot protein existence level 1. Plays a central role in chromosome cohesion during meiosis and mitosis by preventing premature dissociation of cohesin complex from centromeres after prophase, when most of cohesin complex dissociates from chromosomes arms. May act by protecting or Rad21 from cleavage by Sse/separase. Required during meiosis in both males and females. From Drosophila melanogaster (Fruit fly).
   7364..8092    +  CDS            mei-S332 (fragment): SGO1_DROME - Experimental evidence at protein level: Swiss-Prot protein existence level 1. Plays a central role in chromosome cohesion during meiosis and mitosis by preventing premature dissociation of cohesin complex from centromeres after prophase, when most of cohesin complex dissociates from chromosomes arms. May act by protecting or Rad21 from cleavage by Sse/separase. Required during meiosis in both males and females. From Drosophila melanogaster (Fruit fly).
   8888..9070    -  CDS            Golga2 (fragment): GOGA2_MOUSE - Experimental evidence at protein level: Swiss-Prot protein existence level 1. Peripheral membrane component of the cis-Golgi stack that acts as a membrane skeleton that maintains the structure of the Golgi apparatus, and as a vesicle thether that facilitates vesicle fusion to the Golgi membrane (PubMed:28028212). Required for normal protein transport from the endoplasmic reticulum to the Golgi apparatus and the cell membrane (PubMed:28028212). Together with p115/USO1 and STX5, involved in vesicle tethering and fusion at the cis-Golgi membrane to maintain the stacked and inter-con
  11264..11283   +  misc_feature   MCS (fragment): pUC18/19 multiple cloning site
  11345..11577   +  misc_feature   P element 3' end: P element 3' end
  11577..12080   +  gene           mini-white (fragment): white; This modified version of the white gene lacks part of the first intron.
  12079..12148   -  misc_feature   bom (fragment): basis of mobility region from pBR322
  12250..12285   -  CDS            rop (fragment): Rop protein, which maintains plasmids at low copy number; rop
  12380..12484   +  promoter       AmpR promoter: bla
  12485..13345   +  CDS            AmpR: β-lactamase; bla; confers resistance to ampicillin, carbenicillin, and related antibiotics
>Addgene plasmid #112984 | mei-S332 5.6Kb genomic DNA in Casper4 | addgene full sequence | sequence record 217729 | Addgene NGS Result
TTGAGATCCTTTTTTTCTGCGCGTAATCTGCTGCTTGCAAACAAAAAAACCACCGCTACCAGCGGTGGTT
TGTTTGCCGGATCAAGAGCTACCAACTCTTTTTCCGAAGGTAACTGGCTTCAGCAGAGCGCAGATACCAA
ATACTGTTCTTCTAGTGTAGCCGTAGTTAGGCCACCACTTCAAGAACTCTGTAGCACCGCCTACATACCT
CGCTCTGCTAATCCTGTTACCAGTGGCTGCTGCCAGTGGCGATAAGTCGTGTCTTACCGGGTTGGACTCA
AGACGATAGTTACCGGATAAGGCGCAGCGGTCGGGCTGAACGGGGGGTTCGTGCACACAGCCCAGCTTGG
AGCGAACGACCTACACCGAACTGAGATACCTACAGCGTGAGCTATGAGAAAGCGCCACGCTTCCCGAAGG
GAGAAAGGCGGACAGGTATCCGGTAAGCGGCAGGGTCGGAACAGGAGAGCGCACGAGGGAGCTTCCAGGG
GGAAACGCCTGGTATCTTTATAGTCCTGTCGGGTTTCGCCACCTCTGACTTGAGCGTCGATTTTTGTGAT
GCTCGTCAGGGGGGCGGAGCCTATGGAAAAACGCCTTCTTCTTGAACTCGGGCTCGGTGCCAGTATACCT
CAAATGGTTGTCGTACCTCTCATGGTTCCGTTACGCCAACGAGGGTCTGCTGATTAACCAATGGGCGGAC
GTGGAGCCGGGCGAAATTAGCTGCACATCGTCGAACACCACGTGCCCCAGTTCGGGCAAGGTCATCCTGG
AGACGCTTAACTTCTCCGCCGCCGATCTGCCGCTGGACTACGTGGGTCTGGCCCATGATGAAATAACATA
AGGTGGTCCCGTCGATAGCCGAAGCTTACCGAAGTATACACTTAAATTCAGTGCACGTTTGCTTGTTGAG
AGGAAAGGTTGTGTGCGGACGAATTTTTTTTTGAAAACATTAACCCTTACGTGGAATAAAAAAAAATGAA
ATATTGCAAATTTTGCTGCAAAGCTGTGACTGGAGTAAAATTAATTCACGTGCCGAAGTGTGCTATTAAG
AGAAAATTGTGGGAGCAGAGCCTTGGGTGCAGCCTTGGTGAAAACTCCCAAATTTGTGATACCCACTTTA
ATGATTCGCAGTGGAAGGCTGCACCTGCAAAAGGTCAGACATTTAAAAGGAGGCGACTCAACGCAGATGC
CGTACCTAGTAAAGTGATAGAGCCTGAACCAGAAAAGATAAAAGAAGGCTATACCAGTGGGAGTACACAA
ACAGAGTAAGTTTGAATAGTAAAAAAAATCATTTATGTAAACAATAACGTGACTGTGCGTTAGGTCCTGT
TCATTGTTTAATGAAAATAAGAGCTTGAGGGAAAAAATTCGTACTTTGGAGTACGAAATGCGTCGTTTAG
AGCAGCAGCCGAATTAATTCTAGTTCCAGTGAAATCCAAGCATTTTCTAAATTAAATGTATTCTTATTAT
TATAGTTGTTATTTTTGATATATATAAACAACACTATTATGCCCACCATTTTTTTGAGATGCATCTACAC
AAGGAACAAACACTGGATGTCACTTTCAGTTCAAATTGTAACGCTAATCACTCCGAACAGGTCACAAAAA
ATTACCTTAAAAAGTCATAATATTAAATTAGAATAAATATAGCTGTGAGGGAAATATATACAAATATATT
GGAGCAAATAAATTGTACATACAAATATTTATTACTAATTTCTATTGAGACGAAATGAACCACTCGGAAC
CATTTGAGCGAACCGAATCGCGCGGAACTAACGACAGTCGCTCCAAGGTCGTCGAACAAAAGGTGAATGT
GTTGCGGAGAGCGGGTGGGAGACAGCGAAAGAGCAACTACGAAACGTGGTGTGGTGGAGGTGAATTATGA
AGAGGGCGCGCGATTTGAAAAGTATGTATATAAAAAATATATCCCGGTGTTTTATGTAGCGATAAACGAG
TTTTTGATGTAAGGTATGCAGGTGTGTAAGTCTTTTGGTTAGAAGACAAATCCAAAGTCTACTTGTGGGG
ATGTTCGAAGGGGAAATACTTGTATTCTATAGGTCATATCTTGTTTTTATTGGCACAAATATAATTACAT
TAGCTTTTTGAGGGGGCAATAAACAGTAAACACGATGGTAATAATGGTAAAAAAAAAAAACAAGCAGTTA
TTTCGGATATATGTCGGCTACTCCTTGCGTCGGGCCCGAAGTCTTAGAGCCAGATATGCGAGCACCCGGA
AGCTCACGATGAGAATGGCCAGACCCACGTAGTCCAGCGGCAGATCGGCGGCGGAGAAGTTAAGCGTCTC
CAGGATGACCTTGCCCGAACTGGGGCACGTGGTGTTCGACGATGTGCAGCTAATTTCGCCCGGCTCCACG
TCCGCCCATTGGTTAATCAGCAGACCCTCGTTGGCGTAACGGAACCATGAGAGGTACGACAACCATTTGA
GGTATACTGGCACCGAGCCCGAGTTCAAGAAGAAGCCGCCAAAGAGCAGGAATGGTATGATAACCGGCGG
ACCCACAGACAGCGCCATCGAGGTCGAGGAGCTGGCGCAGGATATTAGATATCCGAAGGACGTTGACACA
TTGGCCACCAGAGTGACCAGCGCCAGGCAGTTGAAGAAGTGCAGCACTCCGGCCCGCAGTCCGATCATCG
GATAGGCAATCGCCGTGAAGACCAGTGGCACTGTGAGAAAAAGCGGCAATTCGGCAATCGTTTTGCCCAG
AAAGTATGTGTCACAGCGATAAAGTCGACTTCGGGCCTCCCTCATAAAAACTGGCAGCTCTGAGGTGAAC
ACCTAAATCGAATCGATTCATTAGAAAGTTAGTAAATTATTGAAATGCAAATGTATTCTAAACATGACTT
ACATTTATCGTGGCAAAGACGTTTTGAAAGGTCATGTTGGTCAGGAAGAGGAAGATGGCTCCGTTGATAT
TCATCACACCCACTTGCGTGAGTTGTTGGCCCAAAAAGATGAGGCCAATCAAGATGGCAACCATCTGCAA
ATTAAAATGTTACTCGCATCTCATTAATATTCGCGAGTTAAATGAAATTTATTTATCTTCTGCAAAACTA
TAAACTATACATCTCATTGAAAAAAACTAAGAAGGGTGTGGAATCAGGCAATTCTATCTAAAATCTAGCG
AATTTGTTTCCAAGAATTGTAAGCGTTATATCATTTGTTTCCACTGGAACCACTCACCGTTGTCTGAATA
AGTCGCACTTTTACGAGGAGTGGTTCCTTGAGCACCGACAGCCAGGATCGCCACAGGACCGCCCGGAACT
GCATGAACCAGGTGGCCTTGTAGGTGTACCCATTCTCCGGCTGCTCCAGTGGCTTCTCCAGATTTTTGGT
GGCCAACAACTGCTCCATATCCCGGGCTACTTTGCTAATGGCAAAATTGTCGCATATCTTGGCGATCCGA
TCACGGGACTCGATCTCCCGTCCGGGCACAACGGCCAACACCTGTACGTAAAAGTCCGCCGGATTGTAGT
TGGTAGGACACTGGGCACCCACGCTGGATAGGAGTTGAGATGTTATGTAATACTAGATACCCTTAATAAA
CACATCGAACTCACTAGGAAAAGAAGTCGACGGCTTCGCTGGGAGTGCCCAAGAAAGCTACCCTGCCCTC
GGCCATCAGAAGGATCTTGTCAAAGAGCTCAAACAGCTCGGAAGACGGCTGATGAATGGTCAGGATGACG
GTCTTGCCCTTCTGCGACAGCTTCTTCAGCACCTGGACGACGCTGTGGGCGGTAAAGGAGTCCAGTCCGG
AGGTGGGCTCATCGCAGATCAGAAGCGGCGGATCGGTTAGAGCCTCGGAGGCGAATGCCAGACGCTTCCT
TTCTCCGCCGGACAGACCTTTCACCCTGCCGGGCACACCGATGATCGTGTGCTGACATTTGCTGAGCGAA
AGCTCCTGGATCACCTGATCCACGCGGGCCACTCGCTGCCGATAGGTCAGATGTCGTGGCATCCGCACCA
TGGCTTGGAAAATCAGGTGTTCCCTGGCCGTTAGGGAGCCGATAAAGAGGTCATCCTGCTGGACATAGGC
GCACCTGGCCTGCATCTCCTTGGCGTCCACAGGTTGGCCATTGAGCAGTCGCATCCCGGATGGCGATACT
TGGATGCCCTGCGGCGATCGAAAGGCAAGGGCATTCAGCAGGGTCGTCTTTCCGGCACCGGAACTGCCCA
TCACGGCCAAAAGTTCGCCCGGATAGGCCACGCCGCAAACTGAGTTTCAAATTGGTAATTGGACCCTTTA
TTAAGATTTCACACAGATCAGCCGACTGCGAATAGAAACTCACCGTTCTTGAGCAAATGTTTCCTGGGCG
CCGGTATGTGTCGCTCGTTGCAGAATAGTCCGCGTGTCCGGTTGACCAGCTGCCGCCATCCGGAGCCCGG
CTGATTGACCGCCCCAAAGATGTCCATATTGTGCCAGGCATAGGTGAGGTTCTCGGCTAGTTGGCCGCTC
CCTGAACCGGAGTCCTCCGGCGGACTGGGTGGCCGGAGCGTGCCGTAGTTTTTGGCCTGCCCGAAGCCCT
GGTTAATGCAGCTCTGCGAAGCCGCTCCGCTGTCACCCTGCAATGATAGGGGATCTCAAATATCAACTAC
AAGCGTTATGCTCATCTAACCCCGAACAAAAAGTACCCCGAAGTATCCTACGAAGTAGGTTTATACTTTT
ATTTATTTTTTGTGCATCTAGGATCAGCTTAAAATATCTGGTTGTTATATTTTTTGTAAAAAAGAATATA
GTCGAAAATGAATGCCTTTAGATGTCTTGATCATGATATGATCTCAAAAATTGTCTTATATAGCGAGAAC
AGCTACCAGAATAATCTGTTTCGTGTCACTATTTGTTTGTGCAATTGCGGTTTGGGATTTTTGTGGGTCG
CAGTTCTCACGCCGCAGACAATTTGATGTTGCAATCGCAGTTCCTATAGATCAAGTGAACTTAAGATGTA
TGCACATGTACTACTCACATTGTTCAGATGCTCGGCAGATGGGTGTTTGCTGCCTCCGCGAATTAATAGC
TCCTGATCCTCTTGGCCCATTGCCGGGATTTTTCACACTTTCCCCTGCTTACCCACCCAAAACCAATCAC
CACCCCAATCACTCAAAAAACAAACAAAAATAAGAAGCGAGAGGAGTTTTGGCACAGCACTTTGTGTTTA
ATTGATGGCGTAAACCGCTTGGAGCTTCGTCACGAAACCGCTGACAAAATGCAACTGAAGGCGGACATTG
ACGCTACGTAACGCTACAAACGGTGGCGAAAGAGATAGCGGACGCAGCGGCGAAAGAGACGGCGATATTT
CTGTGGACAGAGAAGGAGGCAAACAGCGCTGACTTTGAGTGGAATGTCATTTTGAGTGAGAGGTAATCGA
AAGAACCTGGTACATCAAATACCCTTGGATCGAAGTAAATTTAAAACTGATCAGATAAGTTCAATGATAT
CCAGTGCAGTAAAAAAAAAAAATGTTTTTTTTATCTACTTTCCGCAAAAATGGGTTTTATTAACTTACAT
ACATACTAGAATTCGGTACCGAAGAGGTTCCTGAACTTGCCATAAATTACCAAATTTCTGGGCACCGTGC
GAAATAGAATTGATAAGGTCGCTCGATAAGTCCGTACCACTTCGGATTCTGAGTGCTGAGTGATGCACTC
AATCGACTAAATGGGTACAAAGCCAAACGAGTTGGATTTACAAACAGACTCACCTTGAAGCGGGTTTCGG
TTTTCGACTGCGGTCGTAGCTTCTGTGAATGAAATTCTCGGTTCTCTGGGCTGCTGGCTGTCTTCGGTGT
TTCAGCAGGTGATTGTCGTGATTCTCTGGCGGAGATGAAACAGCATAGCAAGCGGTTCCCTAATGTATTT
TTCCGAAACTATGGTGTATAATCCGTATCCGTGTTCCTAAGTTAAGTTAATCCGCGCGCTAGATCCGTCT
ATCGTTTTTCGAGTGCACAGGTGTTGCATGTGATGTGTATCGTGTCCTGTGAGTGCGGGGGGAAAGTCCC
TCCCACTGTTGGTAAGAATTGTAGAAATGTGTAAAAGCCTGGCTAAATGCCTAAAAGACGTACAACGACG
ATACAAATCCGACTGATTTTCATTTTTACACAAACACACGCACACTGCGACAGCACACTCTCACTCACGT
ACACGCACGCACACACTGCCAGGTGGGCTGACTTCTGATTCAGTGCGATTTTCGCGTTCTGCAAGGTGTA
TCTACAACCTCCCGAAACGCGTATTCACTTCGATTTCCGGGTTCTAGCGCTGCAGCATTGTTTATCTACC
ACGGATATCCAGATTTTCTTCGCAATCGGTCGAGAAAACAATAAATTTATTGTGCAGCTTAGAGGTGTAA
GAGAAACATAGACGTATCGATGTCTCTCGATGGTTTGTGCCTATCGAAATCGGTGTCCCGCAATATACAC
AGCTTCCACTAAGCGAAATTTTAGCATTTTGGCATACGTGTAGAATTTAAATGGAAAATTACCCTTGGTA
ACGCATGTACGATCAAATTCGCACCAACTCAACGGTTCCTAATTCTTGTCGTGCAAATGAGACAAACAAA
TTTATAATTATTAAAATAAAATATATTCACATCGGATTGTATTGTTTCTTATATATATGGCCCAAAATTA
AAGAATTTCATTTTAATTAAGAGCATGGTCGGCGTTGCCATACTTTCAAAAAGTTTTCCTTAAGCTGGGG
TATATTCCAATAGCACAACAACGGTCACTCTATTTCAAAATTCAAAACAAGCTATTGGCGTCGTCTGTCT
GGATTTTGTGTATGGAATAAGTAGATCAGAAGAAGCAAATGGGATCCAAAGTGGAGCAGCAGTACAAGCT
GCTGAATGCGGAGCTAATGGACCAAGTGCAGAAGCAGCGCTTGGAGATCGGCGAGTACAGGAAGCGGGTG
ATATCTTTGGAGCGAGAGATCATGGACATTCGGGAGGAGCACGTCCTGCAAAACCATCGCCAGCGCATGG
AGAACATCAGTATCGTACGCAGCCTGATGCTGAGCCTGAACGTGGACTCCGATTCCCTGGCAGTGCGTCA
GGAGCCCGCTCCCGCAGCTCAGATAAACAGACCAAGCGGCCCGCGTCGCAGCTCCAGGGAAATCTGCAAG
GACATGCGACGGACGTGTGCGTTGGCCCGCACCACCAGACCAATCTCGCCAAGAAGATCTTCCTCAGTGA
CCAGTACTGTATCGTCCACTAGTCGCCGCTCCAGCGCAGAAGTGCAGTCCGAGGTGGTGACCACTAGGAT
ACCAGAGGATAGAAGAGCCAACAAGGTAACTTATACTTAAATTTGATTATGCTTTTCTTAACGATTCATT
ATCGGCTTGAGTACAGCCTACACCACCGCCACGAAGACCAGCGGAATTAGTGTTTGATGAGGACGACTCG
GACGATGATTTCGACGAAGCAGTAAGCCCCGTGGAGGAGACACAGACTGAGCAAAATGAAGAGAACAATC
GTCTGTTTAGCATTATAGAGGAAAATGGCAGTGAAGGGGAGTCCACAGACTCGTCATCATCATGCGAGGC
CATCTATTGCGACACAACGTTTGAAAGTAGTCCGCCAAACGCCCAAGTCACCGTCACGCCCAGTGGACGG
GCTCTGCGGGAAGTGGACACCAATATCCCTGTAGCAGTGTCCCTCAGTCGGGGAAAAGAGACTGGGAAGG
GATCATGGTTGGCTATTTCCGTAGCTGTGGAAGATTCTCCACAGGAGCCAAGCATACAGTGCCCACGACT
GGCAGTCACCAGGCCTAGTCAATCGTCTGGAATATTTCCTGATGTCAACGGATTAACGCCGCGAAGAAGC
CTGTTCAATGGGATAGGCAAAATGGCCGGAAGCACCAGCACTCCGAAATCCTTTCTCGTCGAGGAAATGC
CATCTATAAGAACTAGAAGCCGAACTGCGGCTAATAAGAAATCAGAAAATACGGATATGTCTAGTTCTTT
CTGCAACAACAGCGCAAGGCCGAGTAGAAGCTGCAGGCCCACCAGTTTGGTGGAGCCAAGTCTGAAGAAC
AAGTTGCGCAATGGCTCGAAAGGCAAGGCCAAGGCCAAAAAGTAGATAGACGAATTTTTTAATAGGCTTT
AATGTTGTTTCTGTAATTTCATTGGTTTTCAATACCACTTTTTACCATTTTTAATATGAATAATATTTTT
AAATCGTCAGGCCCTGATAAGTTTAATTTATAGACTAAAAGCTGACATCGGATTACTTTTTGCCTGCAAT
AGAGGGCATATTCAGTTCATCCAGCGCTATCGGAAGGAAGACACTCCATCATCATCATCACCCAAAGATG
CCAATAGGAATTTAAAAGTACGTCTAATTTTTACATGTTCATTTGTGAATAAAACAACGTTTCAATTAAT
TATTTGTTAATACGCTTTTAGGGGAACTCATTTTATAGATTCCTCTTAGATGCAAACTACGTTTATTCGC
ACAAAGTTGTTGGAAACATTTACAAAAGACTCTGAAGAACAAAGTACAATTACAATTACAATTAAATACA
GTAGCAAAAGGGTAATGATTATACGTAGGTAGGCGATAATTGCACTTCTTTTAGACTACCTCGAACTTGC
CCATACAACAGTTGAGATGGTCTCCTGCATGGTTGTGGCTTGGCTGCTCCGTGTTCTCCTTGATCTCGCT
GATAATGTCCTGTATCTTGTTGATGATCTGTTGCGAGTTTTCACCTTCGCCAGGAGTGTGTTCGCTACCT
GCGGCCGCTTCTGGTTGCTTTGCCTGGGCGGCATCTGCGGGTAGCTCCACGCCCAAACTGACCACCAGCT
TGTTTAGTGCCTCAATCTTCTCGCGCAGCTGCTCTCGCTCCGCTTGCAAGAGACGCATTTGGGCGGCCTT
CTCGTACTCACGCTGCTTTAGCATGCGCCTCTGCGTTTGATAGAGGGCAATGTACTCGCCAATCGTTTCG
GTTTCGCTCTGCAGCTGGAGCACCAGATGCTCCAGGCTGTGCTTCTCCTCCGTCAAGTCGGCGACCTGGC
TGATCAGTGTGGTGAAACGCGATTGCAAGCGTTCCACGGCCTCGGCGGTGGGCAGCGTTTCAGCTGCTTG
TCTGTGGGCGTGGTTCTGGCCGTGATCATGTGGATGATCATGCTGATGATCGTGTGGATGGCTATGTGAA
TGATCATGTGTGTGATCGTGCGGATGATCATGTGGATGACCATGATCACCAGCATTATGATGGTTATGTT
CATGGGAATGATCGTGGTCATTATCATGACAATGACCGTCGGAATGCTGATGAGAGTGATCGTGCGAATG
ATTATGCAAAAGACCAACTTCCTTCGCTTCCTCTGCTTCGTTTTCCGGTGCATCTGCTCCATTCTCTTTT
TCGGTTTCCTCACCGGCGTGATAAGCTTTTGCCTGAAAGAAATGATAATGGGATATAAAGTCAGTTAAAT
TTTAATCCCAGTCCAACCCACCTCATAATGCCTGAGACGGTCCAGCTGCTGTTGCAACATTAACTGCTGA
CGTTGTAGTTCCACGTTCTCGTGCGATAGTCTAATCATTTCCTCATCCTTGAACTTAAAGCGCTCCTCAT
TTGCTTGAAGCTTTTGCTCCATGCTGTTGTAGTTCTGGCGGATTTCTCGGTTGGCAAACTCTTCTGAATC
CAAGCGGATGACCAGCTCGGCTTTGTCGTTTGTCAACTGAACAAATCGCTGCTGCAGTTCGTCCAACTGG
TTTTTCATCTCTACATTCTGGGTTAGGGCACGCGATGCGGCCACTTTGTCTGACTCCATGGTGGCCAACA
GCTTGGACTGATCGGGCTGCTCAGCTTGCAAGCGTTCGAGTTGCTTTTCCAACTCGTCTAAAGCCGAGTT
CTTTAACTGCAGCTGATCGTCCTGCGACTTGATCTTCAGCTGGAATTCGTGGCGCTCAAACTCGAAGTTT
TCGATCTGCTCTTTCAAGACAGCCAGTTCATCTTTTAAGGCTTTCTGAAATTGAACTAGGAGATTAAACA
GGTTTTCCATATTTTTTTGGCTTACTTACCTGCTCGCTGGTTTCTTCCTTGGATGGCTGCACTTGACTGG
CCTCTTTAAATTGGGCCTGCAGGCTGATGTTCTTTTGTATATCCCGCTCCAGGGCGCCCACGTGCTCCAC
AAGCTGGCGTTCTCGCTCCCTCAGTGAGTTCAGTACCTCTGAGAGTTCTGTGTTTCGTTCGTTGAGCTTG
GCGATCTCGCCACTCTGATGCTGCACATAGTTTTGATACTGACCAGCTGCCTGCTCCTTGTCCTGCGTTA
GTTGACCCACCATCGCTTGGAGGTCGCGTATCTGTTGCTCGTACATGTATTGTGTTTGCACCAGCGACTC
CACTCGGTTGTCTGTGGTGACGCTAGACTCGTCTGAGAGCTGCCGCAGCTTCAGCTGCGCCATCTCGAGT
TCGTTCGATTTTTGGGAAAGCTGTTGCTGCAGTTCCTCTTGATGCTGGTTGCTCTGCTTTAGCTGGGCCT
CTAGTTCGTTGAGATGCGACTGTTGGTCCTTGATTTGTGCCTGCGATTGTAGCAGTTGTGCCTGGAGTTG
CGCGTACTGCTGTCGCTGCTGCTCACCGGTCGACTGTTGATCCTGGCAGTGCTGTTGTAGCTGCTCCAGA
CGCAATTGATTCTGATCCTTGAGGATGCGAAGCTCCTCCAGCTCTAGCTCACGCTCCCGGCAAGCCAGGC
GAACCTTGGTCAGCTCCGCATTGAGCTGGGCCTTTTCAGCGATGATCACCTGGATGGCCTGCAAGCTAGA
GGCATCTGCCAGTCCACCATTGTGTTCCGACTCGTTTTGGGCAAAATAAGAAGCGGCTGTGGGCAGGGCA
GACTGCTCCGGCGGCTGCGTCCCACCTGCTCCTCCACCGTTCACATTTATCTCGCTGTCTGACCGTTCCG
ACAGATTGCTGGATATGCTCACAGTGGACGAGTGCGATTGCGTGGTGGCAGCCACCGGCTCCTCTGCTCC
CGGCTGCCCATTGTTGTTGCTGGCGCGCTGCTGGTACTCCTTCAGCTGTGTCCACAGAAGCGTGTTAAAC
AAAATCAATATTAGTCGGCCAATATGTGTCCACGTCACAAGAGCAAAACAATTGTGTGTGGCACTGGTTG
TCGCACCTTTTTCCTTGCCGCGGCCAACTTCTGCGCCTTGGCATCCTGCGTGTCATCGGGCATGTCCTTC
GGGGTCAGCAGCGGTACCCGCCCGGGGATCAGATCCGCGGCCGCATAGGCCACTAGTGGATCTGGATCCT
CTAGAGTCGACCTCGAACGTTAACGTTAACGTAACGTTAACTCGAGGCCTCGAGGTCGACCTGCAGCCAA
GCTTTGCGTACTCGCAAATTATTAAAAATAAAACTTTAAAAATAATTTCGTCTAATTAATATTATGAGTT
AATTCAAACCCCACGGACATGCTAAGGGTTAATCAACAATCATATCGCTGTCTCACTCAGACTCAATACG
ACACTCAGAATACTATTCCTTTCACTCGCACTTATTGCAAGCATACGTTAAGTGGATGTCTCTTGCCGAC
GGGACCACCTTATGTTATTTCATCATGGTCTGGCCATTCTCATCGTGAGCTTCCGGGTGCTCGCATATCT
GGCTCTAAGACTTCGGGCCCGACGCAAGGAGTAGCCGACATATATCCGAAATAACTGCTTGTTTTTTTTT
TTTACCATTATTACCATCGTGTTTACTGTTTATTGCCCCCTCAAAAAGCTAATGTAATTATATTTGTGCC
AATAAAAACAAGATATGACCTATAGAATACAAGTATTTCCCCTTCGAACATCCCCACAAGTAGACTTTGG
ATTTGTCTTCTAACCAAAAGACTTACACACCTGCATACCTTACATCAAAAACTCGTTTATCGCTACATAA
AACACCGGGATATATTTTTTATATACATACTTTTCAAATCGCGCGCCCTCTTCATAATTCACCTCCACCA
CACCACGTTTCGTAGTTGCTCTTTCGCTGTCTCCCACCCGCTCTCCGCAACACATTCACCTTTTGTTCGA
CGACCTTGGAGCGACTGTCGTTAGTTCCGCGCGATTCGGTGCGGTATTTCACACCGCATATGGTGCACTC
TCAGTACAATCTGCTCTGATGCCGCATAGTTAAGCCAGCCCCGACACCCGCCAACACCCGCTGACGCGCC
CTGACGGGCTTGTCTGCTCCCGGCATCCGCTTACAGACAAGCTGTGACCGTCTCCGGGAGCTGCATGTGT
CAGAGGTTTTCACCGTCATCACCGAAACGCGCGAGACGAAAGGGCCTCGTGATACGCCTATTTTTATAGG
TTAATGTCATGATAATAATGGTTTCTTAGACGTCAGGTGGCACTTTTCGGGGAAATGTGCGCGGAACCCC
TATTTGTTTATTTTTCTAAATACATTCAAATATGTATCCGCTCATGAGACAATAACCCTGATAAATGCTT
CAATAATATTGAAAAAGGAAGAGTATGAGTATTCAACATTTCCGTGTCGCCCTTATTCCCTTTTTTGCGG
CATTTTGCCTTCCTGTTTTTGCTCACCCAGAAACGCTGGTGAAAGTAAAAGATGCTGAAGATCAGTTGGG
TGCACGAGTGGGTTACATCGAACTGGATCTCAACAGCGGTAAGATCCTTGAGAGTTTTCGCCCCGAAGAA
CGTTTTCCAATGATGAGCACTTTTAAAGTTCTGCTATGTGGCGCGGTATTATCCCGTATTGACGCCGGGC
AAGAGCAACTCGGTCGCCGCATACACTATTCTCAGAATGACTTGGTTGAGTACTCACCAGTCACAGAAAA
GCATCTTACGGATGGCATGACAGTAAGAGAATTATGCAGTGCTGCCATAACCATGAGTGATAACACTGCG
GCCAACTTACTTCTGACAACGATCGGAGGACCGAAGGAGCTAACCGCTTTTTTGCACAACATGGGGGATC
ATGTAACTCGCCTTGATCGTTGGGAACCGGAGCTGAATGAAGCCATACCAAACGACGAGCGTGACACCAC
GATGCCTGTAGCAATGGCAACAACGTTGCGCAAACTATTAACTGGCGAACTACTTACTCTAGCTTCCCGG
CAACAATTAATAGACTGGATGGAGGCGGATAAAGTTGCAGGACCACTTCTGCGCTCGGCCCTTCCGGCTG
GCTGGTTTATTGCTGATAAATCTGGAGCCGGTGAGCGTGGGTCTCGCGGTATCATTGCAGCACTGGGGCC
AGATGGTAAGCCCTCCCGTATCGTAGTTATCTACACGACGGGGAGTCAGGCAACTATGGATGAACGAAAT
AGACAGATCGCTGAGATAGGTGCCTCACTGATTAAGCATTGGTAACTGTCAGACCAAGTTTACTCATATA
TACTTTAGATTGATTTAAAACTTCATTTTTAATTTAAAAGGATCTAGGTGAAGATCCTTTTTGATAATCT
CATGACCAAAATCCCTTAACGTGAGTTTTCGTTCCACTGAGCGTCAGACCCCGTAGAAAAGATCAAAGGA
TCTTC
